Addgene plasmid #35132: pBN33
Depositing lab: John McCusker. Depositing organization: Duke University. Publication: Complex genetic interactions in a quantitative trait locus. Sinha H, Nicholson BP, Steinmetz LM, McCusker JH. PLoS Genet. 2006 Feb;2(2):e13. Epub 2006 Feb 3. 10.1371/journal.pgen.0020013 PubMed 16462944.
Backbone
  Vector backbone: pRS316
  Vector type: Yeast replicating
  Selectable markers: cytosine,Nourseothricin
Growth in bacteria
  Bacterial resistance: Ampicillin, 100 μg/mL
  Growth temperature: 37°C
  Growth strain: DH5alpha
  Copy number: High Copy
Gene/Insert
  Gene/Insert name: fcy1-natMX4
  Species: Yeast, Streptomyces noursei
Terms and licenses: Academic/Nonprofit Terms; Industry Terms: Not Available to Industry
How to cite: pBN33 was a gift from John McCusker (Addgene plasmid # 35132 ; http://n2t.net/addgene:35132 ; RRID:Addgene_35132)
