[The description below was written by a language model from this plasmid's Addgene catalogue record.]
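Description:
pBN33 is a yeast replicating plasmid built on the pRS316 backbone, one of the standard yeast–E. coli shuttle vectors. pRS316 is generally known as a centromeric (CEN/ARS) low-copy yeast vector carrying URA3, but the record does not list the backbone features individually, and no feature table is supplied, so whether all of these elements remain intact in pBN33 cannot be confirmed. In bacteria the plasmid is maintained at high copy number under ampicillin selection.

The insert is recorded as fcy1-natMX4, with sequences of yeast and Streptomyces noursei origin. FCY1 is the yeast gene encoding cytosine deaminase, which allows cells to use cytosine through the pyrimidine salvage pathway and also converts 5-fluorocytosine to toxic 5-fluorouracil, making it usable for both positive and negative selection. natMX4 is a dominant drug-resistance cassette in which the S. noursei nourseothricin acetyltransferase gene is placed in the MX4 expression context, conventionally flanked by the Ashbya gossypii TEF promoter and terminator, conferring nourseothricin resistance on yeast regardless of auxotrophic genotype. The listed yeast selectable markers, cytosine and nourseothricin, correspond to these two components. The lowercase "fcy1" in the insert name could indicate a disrupted or deleted allele marked by natMX4 rather than a functional gene linked to the cassette, but the record does not specify the exact arrangement, the promoter driving FCY1, or the junctions.

The plasmid originates from work dissecting genetic interactions within a yeast quantitative trait locus. It plausibly served as a source of marker cassettes for allele manipulation in prototrophic strains, although its specific use is not stated.
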