>Addgene plasmid #35132 | pBN33 | addgene partial sequence | sequence record 52350 | M13pUC-Fwd 5'-CCCAGTCACGACGTTGTAAAACG-3'
TCACTATAGGGCGAATTGGAGCTCCACCGCGGTGGCGGCCGCATAGGCCACTAGTGGATCTGATATCATC
GATGAATTCGAGCTCGTTTTCGACACTGGATGGCGGCGTTAGTATCGAATCGACAGCAGTATAGCGACCA
GCATTCACATACGATTGACGCATGATATTACTTTCTGCGCACTTAACTTCGCATCTGGGCAGATGATGTC
GAGGCGAAAAAAAATATAAATCACGCTAACATTTGATTAAAATAGAACAACTACAATATAAAAAAACTAT
ACAAATGACAAGTTCTTGAAAACAAGAATCTTTTTATTGTCAGTACTGATTAGGGGCAGGGCATGCTCAT
GTAGAGCGCCTGCTCGCCGTCCGAGGCGGTGCCGTCGTACAGGGCGGTGTCCAGGCCGCAGAGGGTGAAC
CCCATCCGCCGGTACGCGTGGATCGCCGGTGCGTTGACGTTGGTGACCTCCAGCCAGAGGTGCCCGGCGC
CCCGCTCGCGGGCGAACTCCGTCGCGAGCCCCATCAACGCGCGCCCGACCCCGTGCCCCCGGTGCTCCGG
GGCGACCTCGATGTCCTCGACGGTCAGCCGGCGGTTCCAGCCGGAGTACGAGACGACCACGAAGCCCGCC
AGGTCGCCGTCGTCCCCGTACGCGACGAACGTCCGGGAGTCCGGGTCGCCGTCCTCCCCGTCGTCCGATT
CGTCGTCCGATTCGTCGTCGGGGAACACCTTGGTCAGGGGCGGGTCCACCGGCACCTCCCGCAGGGTGAA
GCCGTCCCCGGTGGCGGTGACGCGGAAGACGGTGTCGGTGGTGAAGGACCCATCCAGTGCCTCGATGGCC
TCGGCGTCCCCCGGGACACTGGTGCGGTACCGGTAAGAC
